Addgene plasmid #223477: pEY130
Purpose: srx-113 fluorescent neural reporter driving nuclear mNeptune2.5 expression (refer to NeuroPAL paper for expression)
Depositing lab: Oliver Hobert & Eviatar Yemini. Depositing organization: Columbia University. Publication: NeuroPAL: A Multicolor Atlas for Whole-Brain Neuronal Identification in C. elegans. Yemini E, Lin A, Nejatbakhsh A, Varol E, Sun R, Mena GE, Samuel ADT, Paninski L, Venkatachalam V, Hobert O. Cell. 2021 Jan 7;184(1):272-288.e11. doi: 10.1016/j.cell.2020.12.012. Epub 2020 Dec 29. PubMed 33378642.
Backbone
  Vector backbone: pPD95.62
  Vector type: Worm Expression
Growth in bacteria
  Bacterial resistance: Ampicillin, 100 μg/mL
  Growth temperature: 37°C
  Growth strain: DH5alpha
  Copy number: Unknown
Gene/Insert
  Gene/Insert name: srx-113
  Species: C. elegans (nematode)
  Entrez Gene: srx-113 (a.k.a. CELE_F56H9.1)
  Cloning method: Gibson Cloning
Terms and licenses: Academic/Nonprofit Terms; Industry Terms: Not Available to Industry
How to cite: pEY130 was a gift from Oliver Hobert & Eviatar Yemini (Addgene plasmid # 223477 ; http://n2t.net/addgene:223477 ; RRID:Addgene_223477)
