[The description below was written by a language model from this plasmid's Addgene catalogue record and pLannotate feature annotations shown in this document.]
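Description:
pEY130 is a C. elegans expression plasmid built on the pPD95.62 backbone, one of the promoterless reporter vectors commonly used for making worm transcriptional fusions. It is maintained in E. coli through a high-copy ColE1/pUC-type origin and selected with ampicillin via the bla (AmpR) gene and its promoter. The remaining bacterial annotations (lac promoter, lac operator, CAP binding site, and short lacI, lacZα, rop, bom and polylinker fragments) are cloning-vector remnants and have no role in the reporter's function.

The payload is a neural reporter in which sequence from the C. elegans gene srx-113, inserted by Gibson assembly, drives the far-red fluorescent protein mNeptune2.5. The feature table annotates the complete mNeptune2.5 coding sequence. The roughly 1.5 kb unannotated stretch upstream of it, between the polylinker and lacZα fragments, is the likely location of the srx-113 regulatory sequence, although the record defines neither its boundaries nor its exact extent. The catalogue entry says the fluorophore is nuclear, but no localization signal is annotated. The short "mEGFP" fragment just upstream of mNeptune2.5 probably reflects leader sequence carried over from the parental GFP vector. No 3′ UTR is annotated either, and the small aex-5 hit downstream of the reporter may be an incidental match to C. elegans genomic sequence in that region.

The plasmid belongs to the reporter set used to build NeuroPAL, a multicolor atlas in which defined combinations of fluorophores expressed from different neuronal promoters let every neuron be identified in whole-brain imaging. The record gives no list of expressing cells for srx-113 and refers to that publication for the pattern.
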