Features (pLannotate 1.2.2; 14 found; start..end, strand, type, name):
    152..169     -  misc_feature   MCS (fragment): pUC18/19 multiple cloning site
   1725..1743    -  CDS            lacZα (fragment): LacZα fragment of β-galactosidase; lacZ fragment
   1898..1948    +  CDS            mEGFP (fragment): monomeric enhanced GFP, optimized with synthetic introns for expression in C. elegans
   1955..2785    +  CDS            mNeptune2.5: mNeptune2.5 is a basic (constitutively fluorescent) red fluorescent protein published in 2014, derived from Entacmaea quadricolor. It is reported to be a rapidly-maturing monomer with moderate acid sensitivity.
   3382..3534    +  CDS            aex-5 (fragment): AEX5_CAEEL - Also known as kpc-3 From Caenorhabditis elegans.
   3662..3697    +  CDS            rop (fragment): Rop protein, which maintains plasmids at low copy number; rop
   3799..3898    +  misc_feature   bom (fragment): basis of mobility region from pBR322
   3996..4100    +  promoter       AmpR promoter: bla
   4101..4961    +  CDS            AmpR: β-lactamase; bla; confers resistance to ampicillin, carbenicillin, and related antibiotics
   5132..5720    +  rep_origin     ori: high-copy-number ColE1/pMB1/pBR322/pUC origin of replication
   5903..5995    +  CDS            lacI (fragment): lac repressor; lacI; The lac repressor binds to the lac operator to inhibit transcription in E. coli. This inhibition can be relieved by adding lactose or isopropyl-β-D-thiogalactopyranoside (IPTG).
   6008..6029    +  protein_bind   CAP binding site: CAP binding activates transcription in the presence of cAMP. E. coli catabolite activator protein
   6044..6074    +  promoter       lac promoter: promoter for the E. coli lac operon
   6082..6098    +  protein_bind   lac operator: The lac repressor binds to the lac operator to inhibit transcription in E. coli. This inhibition can be relieved by adding lactose or isopropyl-β-D-thiogalactopyranoside (IPTG). lac repressor encoded by lacI
>Addgene plasmid #223477 | pEY130 | addgene full sequence | sequence record 441617 | Addgene NGS Result
TCACACAGGAAACAGCTATGACCATGATTACGCCAAGCTGTAAGTTTAAACATGATCTTACTAACTAACT
ATTCTCATTTAAATTTTCAGAGCTTAAAAATGGCTGAAATCACTCACAACGATGGATACGCTAACAACTT
GGAAATGAAATAAGCTTGCATGCCTGCAGAAGGGGTCCAGCTGTGGCAAGTACTACAGTTGTTCCAATCA
CAACAACTTCTTCGTCTTCCACGACATCTTCTACCACTACTACAACTGTCCCAGTATCTACAACCACATC
TACATCCAGTACTACTACGACTACTGTACCATCTACCACAACCTCCAGTGCTACTACGACTACTGTACCA
TCTACCACAACCTCCAGTACAACTACAACTACCGTACCACCAACAACAACATCTACTACCACTACAACTA
CCGTACCACCTACAACAACCTCCACTACTACTACAACTACCGTACCACCAACAACAACATCTACTACCAC
TACAACTACCGTACCACCTACCACAACCTCCAGTACCACTACAACTACCGTACCACCAACAACAACATCT
AGTACCACTACAACTACCGTACCACCAACAACAACCACCAGTACAACTACAACTACCGTACCACCAACAA
CAACCTCCACTACTACTACAACTACCGTACCAGCAACAACAACCTCTACTGCCACTACAACTACCGTACC
ACCAACAACATCTACTACCACTACAACTACCGTACCACCTACAACAACCTCCACTACCACTACAACTACC
GTACCACCAACAACAACATCTAGTACCACAACGACAACGACTACTACGCTACCAACTACCACAACAACAA
TGATGATTCGTAAGTTCTTGAATAAAAAACAGAAATAAATATTGGAATACGAATTTCAGCGATTTGTTCT
TTGGATTCACTTACTTTCGGAAAAGGAGACAACTTTCAACCTCAAGTGGATATCGACGTAACTTATTCAA
AGTATATATTTTTCATATTTGAACAAACGCATTTTCTTTTCATTCAGCTTGGTTGCTAACATAATTCCTG
GCACAATGGATATGCAATCACTTTCTACAATGCAGATCAGTTGCACTGCGATAGCCGGATACAATGCGTA
TATGATCTTCGATGTCTTCAATCAGCCGGCTGAAAATCAAGGATTTCCACAATCAGTGACAGTTAATGCA
CAGTGCAACAGTGCAGACATGATTTGGTATTATGTATTAGTGTTGAATGGGGTCACATATACAAGAGTTA
TTAATTCCATTACATGCCAACAAGCACCAAATTGATTGTGTCAGAAACATTTTACGTCAATTGTGTCAGA
AACATTTTACGTTGTATTCCTGATCTGTGAAAATGATAATAATAATAATAATACTTAATAAATTTGATTG
AATTTTAAAAATTTCAATAGCTTGAAGATAAATGTATTTTCATTCCCTCCTTTTTCAAAGTTGGTCAAGT
AGAAAAATATTTCACTTGCGACATCAGGCTGAAATTGCATAACAAACAACAAACATTTAGACTCGGAAAA
TTAAGGGTTACCTGCGTGCAAAAAGTAATACATTTTCAAATTGGCACCTAAAACTTCTATAAATACTGGC
TCGGGCCTAAGAAACAACGAAACAAACCCGGGATTGGCCAAAGGACCCAAAGGTATGTTTCGAATGATAC
TAACATAACATAGAACATTTTCAGGAGGACCCTTGGAGGGTACCGGTTTTCCCAGTCACGACGCGTGGTA
CCGAGCTCAGAAAAAATGACCGCTCCAAAGAAGAAACGCAAAGTACCGAGCTCAGAAAAAATGACGGCAC
CTAAAAAGAAACGCAAAGTACCGGTCGCCGAGAAGACAGCCCCAAAAAAGAAGCGTAAAGTTCCACGCGT
CATGGGAGTAAGTTTAAACAGTTCGGTACTAACTAACCATACATATTTAAATTTTCAGCGCGCTGTCTCC
AAGGGAGAGGAGCTCATCAAGGAGAACATGCACACCAAGCTCTACATGGAGGGAACCGTCAACAACCACC
ACTTCAAGTGCACCCACGAAGGGGAGGGCAAGCCCTACGAGGGCACCCAGACCAACAGGATTAAGGTGGT
GGAGGGAGGCCCCCTGCCGTTCGCATTCGACATCCTGGCCACCTGCTTTATGTACGGGAGCAAGACCTTC
ATCAACCACACCCAAGGAATCCCAGACTTCTTCAAGCAATCCTTCGTAAGTTTAAACATGATTTTACTAA
CTAACTAATCTGATTTAAATTTTCAGCCTGAGGGCTTCACATGGGAGAGAGTCACCACATACGAAGACGG
GGGCGTGCTTACCGTTACCCAGGACACCAGCCTCCAGGACGGCTGCTTGATCTACAACGTCAAGCTCAGA
GGGGTGAACTTCCCATCCAACGGCCCTGTGATGCAGAAGAAAACACTCGGCTGGGAGGCCAGTACCGAGA
CCCTGTACCCCGCTGACGGCGGCCTGGAAGGCAGATGCGACATGGCCCTGAAGCTCGTGGGCGGGGGCCA
CCTGCACTGCAACCTGAAGACCACATACAGATCCAAGAAACCCGCTAAGAACCTCAAGATGCCAGGAGTA
AGTTTAAACATATATATACTAACTAACCCTGATTATTTAAATTTTCAGGTCTACTTTGTGGACCGCAGAC
TGGAAAGAATCAAGGAGGCCGACAATGAGACCTACGTCGAGCAGCACGAGGTGGCTGTGGCCAGATACTG
CGACCTCCCTAGCAAACTGGGGCACAAACTTAATGGCATGGACGAGCTGTACAAGTAAGCGCCGGTCGCT
ACCATTACCAACTTGTCTGGTGTCAAAAATAATAGGGGCCGCTGTCATCAGAGTAAGTTTAAACTGAGTT
CTACTAACTAACGAGTAATATTTAAATTTTCAGCATCTCGCGCCCGTGCCTCTGACTTCTAAGTCCAATT
ACTCTTCAACATCCCTACATGCTCTTTCTCCCTGTGCTCCCACCCCCTATTTTTGTTATTATCAAAAAAC
TTCTCTTAATTTCTTTGTTTTTTAGCTTCTTTTAAGTCACCTCTAACAATGAAATTGTGTAGATTCAAAA
ATAGAATTAATTCGTAATAAAAAGTCGAAAAAAATTGTGCTCCCTCCCCCCATTAATAATAATTCTATCC
CAAAATCTACACAATGTTCTGTGTACACTTCTTATGTTTTTTACTTCTGATAAATTTTTTTGAAACATCA
TAGAAAAAACCGCACACAAAATACCTTATCATATGTTACGTTTCAGTTTATGACCGCAATTTTTATTTCT
TCGCACGTCTGGGCCTCTCATGACGTCAAATCATGCTCATCGTGAAAAAGTTTTGGAGTATTTTTGGAAT
TTTTCAATCAAGTGAAAGTTTATGAAATTAATTTTCCTGCTTTTGCTTTTTGGGGTTTCCCCTATTGTTT
GTCAAGATTTCGAGGACGGCGTTTTTCTTGCTAAAATCACAAGTATTGATGAGCACGATGCAAGAAAGAT
CGGAAGAAGGTTTGGGTTTGAGGCTCAGTGGAAGGTGAGTAGAAGTTGATAATTTGAAAGTGGAGTAGTG
TCTATGGGGTTTTTGCCTTAAATGACAGAATACATTCCCAATATACCAAACATAACTGTTTCCTACTAGT
CGGCCGTACGGGCCCTTTCGTCTCGCGCGTTTCGGTGATGACGGTGAAAACCTCTGACACATGCAGCTCC
CGGAGACGGTCACAGCTTGTCTGTAAGCGGATGCCGGGAGCAGACAAGCCCGTCAGGGCGCGTCAGCGGG
TGTTGGCGGGTGTCGGGGCTGGCTTAACTATGCGGCATCAGAGCAGATTGTACTGAGAGTGCACCATATG
CGGTGTGAAATACCGCACAGATGCGTAAGGAGAAAATACCGCATCAGGCGGCCTTAAGGGCCTCGTGATA
CGCCTATTTTTATAGGTTAATGTCATGATAATAATGGTTTCTTAGACGTCAGGTGGCACTTTTCGGGGAA
ATGTGCGCGGAACCCCTATTTGTTTATTTTTCTAAATACATTCAAATATGTATCCGCTCATGAGACAATA
ACCCTGATAAATGCTTCAATAATATTGAAAAAGGAAGAGTATGAGTATTCAACATTTCCGTGTCGCCCTT
ATTCCCTTTTTTGCGGCATTTTGCCTTCCTGTTTTTGCTCACCCAGAAACGCTGGTGAAAGTAAAAGATG
CTGAAGATCAGTTGGGTGCACGAGTGGGTTACATCGAACTGGATCTCAACAGCGGTAAGATCCTTGAGAG
TTTTCGCCCCGAAGAACGTTTTCCAATGATGAGCACTTTTAAAGTTCTGCTATGTGGCGCGGTATTATCC
CGTATTGACGCCGGGCAAGAGCAACTCGGTCGCCGCATACACTATTCTCAGAATGACTTGGTTGAGTACT
CACCAGTCACAGAAAAGCATCTTACGGATGGCATGACAGTAAGAGAATTATGCAGTGCTGCCATAACCAT
GAGTGATAACACTGCGGCCAACTTACTTCTGACAACGATCGGAGGACCGAAGGAGCTAACCGCTTTTTTG
CACAACATGGGGGATCATGTAACTCGCCTTGATCGTTGGGAACCGGAGCTGAATGAAGCCATACCAAACG
ACGAGCGTGACACCACGATGCCTGTAGCAATGGCAACAACGTTGCGCAAACTATTAACTGGCGAACTACT
TACTCTAGCTTCCCGGCAACAATTAATAGACTGGATGGAGGCGGATAAAGTTGCAGGACCACTTCTGCGC
TCGGCCCTTCCGGCTGGCTGGTTTATTGCTGATAAATCTGGAGCCGGTGAGCGTGGGTCTCGCGGTATCA
TTGCAGCACTGGGGCCAGATGGTAAGCCCTCCCGTATCGTAGTTATCTACACGACGGGGAGTCAGGCAAC
TATGGATGAACGAAATAGACAGATCGCTGAGATAGGTGCCTCACTGATTAAGCATTGGTAACTGTCAGAC
CAAGTTTACTCATATATACTTTAGATTGATTTAAAACTTCATTTTTAATTTAAAAGGATCTAGGTGAAGA
TCCTTTTTGATAATCTCATGACCAAAATCCCTTAACGTGAGTTTTCGTTCCACTGAGCGTCAGACCCCGT
AGAAAAGATCAAAGGATCTTCTTGAGATCCTTTTTTTCTGCGCGTAATCTGCTGCTTGCAAACAAAAAAA
CCACCGCTACCAGCGGTGGTTTGTTTGCCGGATCAAGAGCTACCAACTCTTTTTCCGAAGGTAACTGGCT
TCAGCAGAGCGCAGATACCAAATACTGTTCTTCTAGTGTAGCCGTAGTTAGGCCACCACTTCAAGAACTC
TGTAGCACCGCCTACATACCTCGCTCTGCTAATCCTGTTACCAGTGGCTGCTGCCAGTGGCGATAAGTCG
TGTCTTACCGGGTTGGACTCAAGACGATAGTTACCGGATAAGGCGCAGCGGTCGGGCTGAACGGGGGGTT
CGTGCACACAGCCCAGCTTGGAGCGAACGACCTACACCGAACTGAGATACCTACAGCGTGAGCTATGAGA
AAGCGCCACGCTTCCCGAAGGGAGAAAGGCGGACAGGTATCCGGTAAGCGGCAGGGTCGGAACAGGAGAG
CGCACGAGGGAGCTTCCAGGGGGAAACGCCTGGTATCTTTATAGTCCTGTCGGGTTTCGCCACCTCTGAC
TTGAGCGTCGATTTTTGTGATGCTCGTCAGGGGGGCGGAGCCTATGGAAAAACGCCAGCAACGCGGCCTT
TTTACGGTTCCTGGCCTTTTGCTGGCCTTTTGCTCACATGTTCTTTCCTGCGTTATCCCCTGATTCTGTG
GATAACCGTATTACCGCCTTTGAGTGAGCTGATACCGCTCGCCGCAGCCGAACGACCGAGCGCAGCGAGT
CAGTGAGCGATGAAGCGGAAGAGCGCCCAATACGCAAACCGCCTCTCCCCGCGCGTTGGCCGATTCATTA
ATGCAGCTGGCACGACAGGTTTCCCGACTGGAAAGCGGGCAGTGAGCGCAACGCAATTAATGTGAGTTAG
CTCACTCATTAGGCACCCCAGGCTTTACACTTTATGCTTCCGGCTCGTATGTTGTGTGGAATTGTGAGCG
GATAACAATT
